>Addgene plasmid #186144 | pFastBac FAK W266A | addgene full sequence | sequence record 365838 | Addgene NGS Result
TTGAGATCCTTTTTTTCTGCGCGTAATCTGCTGCTTGCAAACAAAAAAACCACCGCTACCAGCGGTGGTT
TGTTTGCCGGATCAAGAGCTACCAACTCTTTTTCCGAAGGTAACTGGCTTCAGCAGAGCGCAGATACCAA
ATACTGTTCTTCTAGTGTAGCCGTAGTTAGGCCACCACTTCAAGAACTCTGTAGCACCGCCTACATACCT
CGCTCTGCTAATCCTGTTACCAGTGGCTGCTGCCAGTGGCGATAAGTCGTGTCTTACCGGGTTGGACTCA
AGACGATAGTTACCGGATAAGGCGCAGCGGTCGGGCTGAACGGGGGGTTCGTGCACACAGCCCAGCTTGG
AGCGAACGACCTACACCGAACTGAGATACCTACAGCGTGAGCTATGAGAAAGCGCCACGCTTCCCGAAGG
GAGAAAGGCGGACAGGTATCCGGTAAGCGGCAGGGTCGGAACAGGAGAGCGCACGAGGGAGCTTCCAGGG
GGAAACGCCTGGTATCTTTATAGTCCTGTCGGGTTTCGCCACCTCTGACTTGAGCGTCGATTTTTGTGAT
GCTCGTCAGGGGGGCGGAGCCTATGGAAAAACGCCAGCAACGCGGCCTTTTTACGGTTCCTGGCCTTTTG
CTGGCCTTTTGCTCACATGTTCTTTCCTGCGTTATCCCCTGATTCTGTGGATAACCGTATTACCGCCTTT
GAGTGAGCTGATACCGCTCGCCGCAGCCGAACGACCGAGCGCAGCGAGTCAGTGAGCGAGGAAGCGGAAG
AGCGCCTGATGCGGTATTTTCTCCTTACGCATCTGTGCGGTATTTCACACCGCATAGACCAGCCGCGTAA
CCTGGCAAAATCGGTTACGGTTGAGTAATAAATGGATGCCCTGCGTAAGCGGGTGTGGGCGGACAATAAA
GTCTTAAACTGAACAAAATAGATCTAAACTATGACAATAAAGTCTTAAACTAGACAGAATAGTTGTAAAC
TGAAATCAGTCCAGTTATGCTGTGAAAAAGCATACTGGACTTTTGTTATGGCTAAAGCAAACTCTTCATT
TTCTGAAGTGCAAATTGCCCGTCGTATTAAAGAGGGGCGTGGCCAAGGGCATGGTAAAGACTATATTCGC
GGCGTTGTGACAATTTACCGAACAACTCCGCGGCCGGGAAGCCGATCTCGGCTTGAACGAATTGTTAGGT
GGCGGTACTTGGGTCGATATCAAAGTGCATCACTTCTTCCCGTATGCCCAACTTTGTATAGAGAGCCACT
GCGGGATCGTCACCGTAATCTGCTTGCACGTAGATCACATAAGCACCAAGCGCGTTGGCCTCATGCTTGA
GGAGATTGATGAGCGCGGTGGCAATGCCCTGCCTCCGGTGCTCGCCGGAGACTGCGAGATCATAGATATA
GATCTCACTACGCGGCTGCTCAAACTTGGGCAGAACGTAAGCCGCGAGAGCGCCAACAACCGCTTCTTGG
TCGAAGGCAGCAAGCGCGATGAATGTCTTACTACGGAGCAAGTTCCCGAGGTAATCGGAGTCCGGCTGAT
GTTGGGAGTAGGTGGCTACGTCTCCGAACTCACGACCGAAAAGATCAAGAGCAGCCCGCATGGATTTGAC
TTGGTCAGGGCCGAGCCTACATGTGCGAATGATGCCCATACTTGAGCCACCTAACTTTGTTTTAGGGCGA
CTGCCCTGCTGCGTAACATCGTTGCTGCTGCGTAACATCGTTGCTGCTCCATAACATCAAACATCGACCC
ACGGCGTAACGCGCTTGCTGCTTGGATGCCCGAGGCATAGACTGTACAAAAAAACAGTCATAACAAGCCA
TGAAAACCGCCACTGCGCCGTTACCACCGCTGCGTTCGGTCAAGGTTCTGGACCAGTTGCGTGAGCGCAT
ACGCTACTTGCATTACAGTTTACGAACCGAACAGGCTTATGTCAACTGGGTTCGTGCCTTCATCCGTTTC
CACGGTGTGCGTCACCCGGCAACCTTGGGCAGCAGCGAAGTCGAGGCATTTCTGTCCTGGCTGGCGAACG
AGCGCAAGGTTTCGGTCTCCACGCATCGTCAGGCATTGGCGGCCTTGCTGTTCTTCTACGGCAAGGTGCT
GTGCACGGATCTGCCCTGGCTTCAGGAGATCGGAAGACCTCGGCCGTCGCGGCGCTTGCCGGTGGTGCTG
ACCCCGGATGAAGTGGTTCGCATCCTCGGTTTTCTGGAAGGCGAGCATCGTTTGTTCGCCCAGGACTCTA
GCTATAGTTCTAGTGGTTGGCTACGTATACTCCGGAATATTAATAGATCATGGAGATAATTAAAATGATA
ACCATCTCGCAAATAAATAAGTATTTTACTGTTTTCGTAACAGTTTTGTAATAAAAAAACCTATAAATAT
TCCGGATTATTCATACCGTCCCACCATCGGGCGCGGATCTCGGTCCGAAACCATGTCGTACTACCATCAC
CATCACCATCACGATTACGATATCCCAACGACCGAAAACCTGTATTTTCAGGGCGCCATGGGGATCCGGA
TGGCAGCTGCTTATCTTGACCCAAACTTGAATCACACACCAAGTTCGAGTACTAAGACTCACCTGGGTAC
TGGCATGGAACGGTCCCCTGGTGCAATGGAACGAGTATTAAAGGTCTTTCATCATTTTGAAAGCAGTAGT
GAGCCAACCACCTGGGCCAGTATTATCAGGCATGGAGATGCTACTGATGTCAGGGGCATCATTCAGAAGA
TAGTGGACAGTCACAAAGTAAAGCACGTGGCCTGCTATGGATTTCGCCTCAGTCACCTGCGATCGGAGGA
GGTGCACTGGCTGCACGTGGACATGGGTGTCTCCAGTGTGAGGGAGAAATATGAACTCGCCCACCCACCA
GAGGAGTGGAAATATGAGTTGAGAATTCGTTACTTGCCAAAAGGATTTCTAAACCAGTTTACTGAAGATA
AGCCAACATTGAATTTCTTCTATCAACAGGTGAAGAGTGACTACATGCAAGAAATAGCTGATCAAGTAGA
CCAAGAAATAGCTTTGAAGTTGGGTTGTTTGGAAATTAGGCGATCCTATTGGGAGATGAGGGGTAATGCC
CTAGAGAAGAAGTCCAACTATGAAGTATTAGAAAAAGATGTTGGTTTAAAGCGATTTTTTCCTAAGAGTT
TACTGGATTCTGTCAAGGCCAAAACACTAAGAAAGCTGATCCAGCAAACATTCAGGCAGTTTGCCAACCT
TAATAGAGAAGAAAGCATCCTGAAATTCTTTGAGATTCTTTCTCCTGTGTACAGATTTGACAAAGAGTGC
TTCAAGTGTGCCCTTGGGTCAAGTGCGATCATTTCTGTGGAATTGGCAATCGGCCCAGAAGAAGGGATCA
GTTACCTGACAGACAAAGGCTGCAATCCCACACACCTAGCAGACTTTAACCAAGTGCAGACCATCCAGTA
CTCAAACAGTGAAGACAAAGACAGGAAAGGAATGCTACAACTCAAAATCGCTGGTGCTCCTGAGCCTCTG
ACCGTGACGGCACCATCCCTAACCATTGCCGAGAACATGGCCGACCTGATTGATGGATACTGCCGGCTGG
TGAATGGAGCCACACAATCTTTCATCATCAGACCCCAGAAAGAAGGTGAACGGGCGTTGCCATCAATACC
AAAGTTGGCCAACAGTGAAAAGCAAGGCATGCGGACACATGCAGTCTCTGTGTCAGAGACAGATGACTAT
GCAGAGATCATCGATGAGGAAGACACATACACCATGCCCTCGACCAGGGATTATGAGATTCAGAGAGAAA
GAATAGAACTTGGACGCTGTATTGGAGAAGGTCAGTTTGGAGATGTACATCAAGGCGTGTACCTGAGCCC
AGAGAATCCAGCTTTGGCTGTTGCAATCAAAACATGTAAAAACTGTACTTCGGACAGCGTGAGAGAGAAG
TTCCTTCAAGAAGCCTTAACAATGCGTCAGTTTGACCATCCTCACATCGTGAAGCTGATTGGAGTCATTA
CAGAGAACCCTGTCTGGATAATCATGGAGTTGTGCACACTTGGAGAGCTGAGGTCATTTTTGCAAGTAAG
AAAATACAGCTTGGACCTGGCATCTTTGATATTATATGCCTATCAGCTTAGTACAGCACTCGCGTATCTG
GAGAGCAAAAGATTTGTTCACAGGGACATTGCTGCTCGGAATGTTCTGGTGTCTTCAAATGATTGTGTAA
AATTGGGAGACTTTGGATTATCTCGATATATGGAAGACAGTACTTACTATAAAGCTTCCAAAGGAAAATT
ACCTATTAAATGGATGGCTCCAGAGTCAATCAATTTTCGACGTTTTACCTCAGCTAGTGACGTGTGGATG
TTTGGTGTGTGTATGTGGGAGATACTGATGCATGGCGTGAAGCCTTTTCAAGGAGTGAAGAACAATGATG
TGATCGGTCGAATTGAAAATGGGGAAAGATTACCAATGCCTCCAAATTGTCCTCCCACCCTCTACAGCCT
TATGACGAAATGTTGGGCCTATGACCCCAGCAGGCGGCCCAGGTTTACTGAACTAAAAGCTCAGCTCAGC
ACAATCCTGGAGGAGGAGAAGGTGCAGCAAGAAGAACGGATGAGGATGGAATCCAGAAGACAGGCTACCG
TGTCCTGGGACTCTGGAGGGTCTGATGAAGCACCACCCAAGCCCAGCAGACCTGGTTATCCTAGCCCGAG
ATCCAGTGAAGGATTTTATCCCAGCCCACAGCACATGGTCCAGACCAATCACTACCAGGTCTCTGGCTAC
CCGGGTTCCCATGGAATCCCAGCCATGGCTGGCAGCATTTACCAAGGTCAGGCATCTCTTCTGGACCAGA
CAGAATTGTGGAATCACAGACCTCAGGAGATGTCCATGTGGCAGCCCAGTGTGGAGGATTCGGCAGCTTT
GGACCTTCGAGGGATGGGACAGGTGCTTCCCCCTCACCTGATGGAAGAGCGGCTAATCCGACAGCAGCAG
GAAATGGAAGAAGACCAGCGCTGGCTGGAGAAGGAAGAGCGATTCCTGAAACCTGATGTGAGGCTCTCTC
GAGGCAGCATCGACAGGGAAGACGGGAGTTTTCAGGGTCCGACTGGAAACCAACACATCTATCAGCCTGT
GGGGAAGCCAGATCCTGCAGCTCCACCAAAGAAACCTCCTCGCCCTGGAGCACCTGGCCACCTAAGCAAC
CTGTCCAGCATCAGCAGCCCTGCAGACAGCTACAATGAGGGTGTCAAGCTTCAGCCCCAGGAAATCAGCC
CCCCTCCCACTGCCAACCTTGACCGGTCCAATGACAAGGTATATGAAAATGTGACAGGCCTAGTGAAGGC
TGTCATCGAGATGTCCAGCAAAATCCAGCCAGCTCCTCCAGAAGAGTACGTCCCTATGGTGAAGGAAGTT
GGCCTGGCCCTGCGGACCTTACTAGCCACGGTGGATGAGACCATTCCTGCTCTTCCAGCCAGCACTCATC
GAGAGATCGAGATGGCACAGAAGCTGCTGAACTCCGACTTAGGCGAGCTCATCAGCAAGATGAAGCTGGC
GCAGCAGTACGTCATGACCAGCCTGCAGCAGGAGTATAAGAAGCAGATGCTGACAGCTGCTCACGCCCTG
GCTGTGGATGCCAAGAACCTACTTGATGTTATTGATCAAGCAAGACTGAAAATGCTAGGGCAGACACGGC
CACACTGAGCGGCCGCTTTCGAATCTAGAGCCTGCAGTCTCGAGGCATGCGGTACCAAGCTTGTCGAGAA
GTACTAGAGGATCATAATCAGCCATACCACATTTGTAGAGGTTTTACTTGCTTTAAAAAACCTCCCACAC
CTCCCCCTGAACCTGAAACATAAAATGAATGCAATTGTTGTTGTTAACTTGTTTATTGCAGCTTATAATG
GTTACAAATAAAGCAATAGCATCACAAATTTCACAAATAAAGCATTTTTTTCACTGCATTCTAGTTGTGG
TTTGTCCAAACTCATCAATGTATCTTATCATGTCTGGATCTGATCACTGATATCGCCTAGGAGATCCGAA
CCAGATAAGTGAAATCTAGTTCCAAACTATTTTGTCATTTTTAATTTTCGTATTAGCTTACGACGCTACA
CCCAGTTCCCATCTATTTTGTCACTCTTCCCTAAATAATCCTTAAAAACTCCATTTCCACCCCTCCCAGT
TCCCAACTATTTTGTCCGCCCACAGCGGGGCATTTTTCTTCCTGTTATGTTTTTAATCAAACATCCTGCC
AACTCCATGTGACAAACCGTCATCTTCGGCTACTTTTTCTCTGTCACAGAATGAAAATTTTTCTGTCATC
TCTTCGTTATTAATGTTTGTAATTGACTGAATATCAACGCTTATTTGCAGCCTGAATGGCGAATGGG
[124 nt withheld, positions 6368-6491]
C
[91 nt withheld, positions 6493-6583]
A
[49 nt withheld, positions 6585-6633]
CCTTTGACGTTGGAGTCCACGTTCTT
[37 nt withheld, positions 6660-6696]
ACCCTATCTCGGTCTATTCTTTTGATTTATAAGGGATTTTGCCGATTTCGGCCTATTGGTTAAAAAATGA
GCTGATTTAACAAAAATTTAACGCGAATTTTAACAAAATATTAACGCTTACAATTTAGGTGGCACTTTTC
GGGGAAATGTGCGCGGAACCCCTATTTGTTTATTTTTCTAAATACATTCAAATATGTATCCGCTCATGAG
ACAATAACCCTGATAAATGCTTCAATAATATTGAAAAAGGAAGAGTATGAGTATTCAACATTTCCGTGTC
GCCCTTATTCCCTTTTTTGCGGCATTTTGCCTTCCTGTTTTTGCTCACCCAGAAACGCTGGTGAAAGTAA
AAGATGCTGAAGATCAGTTGGGTGCACGAGTGGGTTACATCGAACTGGATCTCAACAGCGGTAAGATCCT
TGAGAGTTTTCGCCCCGAAGAACGTTTTCCAATGATGAGCACTTTTAAAGTTCTGCTATGTGGCGCGGTA
TTATCCCGTATTGACGCCGGGCAAGAGCAACTCGGTCGCCGCATACACTATTCTCAGAATGACTTGGTTG
AGTACTCACCAGTCACAGAAAAGCATCTTACGGATGGCATGACAGTAAGAGAATTATGCAGTGCTGCCAT
AACCATGAGTGATAACACTGCGGCCAACTTACTTCTGACAACGATCGGAGGACCGAAGGAGCTAACCGCT
TTTTTGCACAACATGGGGGATCATGTAACTCGCCTTGATCGTTGGGAACCGGAGCTGAATGAAGCCATAC
CAAACGACGAGCGTGACACCACGATGCCTGTAGCAATGGCAACAACGTTGCGCAAACTATTAACTGGCGA
ACTACTTACTCTAGCTTCCCGGCAACAATTAATAGACTGGATGGAGGCGGATAAAGTTGCAGGACCACTT
CTGCGCTCGGCCCTTCCGGCTGGCTGGTTTATTGCTGATAAATCTGGAGCCGGTGAGCGTGGGTCTCGCG
GTATCATTGCAGCACTGGGGCCAGATGGTAAGCCCTCCCGTATCGTAGTTATCTACACGACGGGGAGTCA
GGCAACTATGGATGAACGAAATAGACAGATCGCTGAGATAGGTGCCTCACTGATTAAGCATTGGTAACTG
TCAGACCAAGTTTACTCATATATACTTTAGATTGATTTAAAACTTCATTTTTAATTTAAAAGGATCTAGG
TGAAGATCCTTTTTGATAATCTCATGACCAAAATCCCTTAACGTGAGTTTTCGTTCCACTGAGCGTCAGA
CCCCGTAGAAAAGATCAAAGGATCTTC
Features (pLannotate 1.2.2; 17 found; start..end, strand, type, name):
      1..589     +  rep_origin     ori: high-copy-number ColE1/pMB1/pBR322/pUC origin of replication
    775..826     -  misc_feature   bom (fragment): basis of mobility region from pBR322
    894..1118    -  mobile_element Tn7R: mini-Tn7 element (right end of the Tn7 transposon) Tn7
   1185..1718    -  CDS            GmR: gentamycin acetyltransferase; aacC1; confers resistance to gentamycin
   1907..1935    -  promoter       Pc promoter: intI1 (promoter lies within the coding sequence); class 1 integron promoter
   1913..2260    -  CDS            YPR2_ECOLX (fragment): Protein predicted: Swiss-Prot protein existence level 4. From Escherichia coli.
   2287..2378    +  promoter       polyhedrin promoter: polh from Autographa californica; promoter for the baculovirus polyhedrin gene
   2443..2462    +  CDS            8xHis (fragment): 8xHis affinity tag
   2484..2504    +  CDS            TEV site: tobacco etch virus (TEV) protease recognition and cleavage site
   2520..5675    +  CDS            Ptk2: FAK1_MOUSE - Also known as Fadk, Fak, Fak1, Kiaa4203. Experimental evidence at protein level: Swiss-Prot protein existence level 1. [Isoform 9]: Does not contain a kinase domain and inhibits PTK2/FAK1 phosphorylation and signaling. Its enhanced expression can attenuate the nuclear accumulation of LPXN and limit its ability to enhance serum response factor (SRF)-dependent gene transcription (By similarity). From Mus musculus (Mouse).
   5750..5833    +  CDS            large T antigen (fragment): large T antigen from SV40 (simian virus 40)
   5856..5990    +  polyA_signal   SV40 poly(A) signal: SV40 polyadenylation signal
   6019..6184    -  mobile_element Tn7L: mini-Tn7 element (left end of the Tn7 transposon) Tn7
   6347..6363    +  CDS            lacZα (fragment): LacZα fragment of β-galactosidase; lacZ fragment
   6368..6822    +  rep_origin     f1 ori (sequence partly withheld): f1 bacteriophage origin of replication; arrow indicates direction of (+) strand synthesis
   6848..6952    +  promoter       AmpR promoter: bla
   6953..7813    +  CDS            AmpR: β-lactamase; bla; confers resistance to ampicillin, carbenicillin, and related antibiotics
