[The description below was written by a language model from this plasmid's Addgene catalogue record and pLannotate feature annotations shown in this document.]
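Description:
pFastBac FAK W266A is a baculovirus donor (transfer) plasmid built on the pFastBac HTb backbone for producing recombinant focal adhesion kinase in Sf9 insect cells. It is maintained in E. coli through a ColE1/pUC-type origin and selected with ampicillin via the β-lactamase gene. An f1 phage origin is also present. The catalogue lists the plasmid as low copy, although the origin is annotated as a high-copy type. The sequenced plasmid is about 8 kb, consistent with the stated backbone and insert sizes.

The expression cassette sits between the Tn7R and Tn7L ends of a mini-Tn7 element, together with a gentamicin acetyltransferase gene driven by the Pc integron promoter. In pFastBac-type systems, this arrangement allows site-specific transposition of the whole cassette into a baculovirus shuttle genome (bacmid) held in a suitable E. coli host. Gentamicin resistance marks the transposed segment, and the resulting bacmid is used to generate recombinant virus.

Within the element, the strong, very late polyhedrin promoter from Autographa californica drives mouse Ptk2 (FAK), an insert of roughly 3.2 kb cloned between BamHI and NotI and followed by an SV40 polyadenylation signal. The protein carries an N-terminal His6 tag for affinity purification. A TEV protease site between the tag and FAK allows the tag to be removed.

The coding sequence carries two adjacent nucleotide changes that give the W266A substitution. The record does not explain the functional consequence of this mutation. The associated work concerns phase separation in integrin clustering and nascent adhesion formation, so the construct most likely supplies purified mutant FAK for biochemical studies.
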