Addgene plasmid #186144: pFastBac FAK W266A
Purpose: For expresseion of recombinant FAK using baccolovirus in SF9 cells
Depositing lab: Michael Rosen. Depositing organization: University of Texas Southwestern Medical Center. Publication: Synergistic phase separation of two pathways promotes integrin clustering and nascent adhesion formation. Case LB, De Pasquale M, Henry L, Rosen MK. Elife. 2022 Jan 20;11. pii: 72588. doi: 10.7554/eLife.72588. PubMed 35049497.
Backbone
  Vector backbone: pFastBac Htb
  Backbone size w/o insert (bp): 4856
  Vector type: Insect Expression
Growth in bacteria
  Bacterial resistance: Ampicillin, 100 μg/mL
  Growth temperature: 37°C
  Growth strain: DH5alpha
  Copy number: Low Copy
Gene/Insert
  Gene/Insert name: PTK2
  Species: M. musculus (mouse)
  Insert size (bp): 3159
  Mutation: DNA mutation T796G;G797C Amino acid mutation W266A
  Entrez Gene: PTK2 (a.k.a. FADK, FADK 1, FAK, FAK1, FRNK, PPP1R71, p125FAK, pp125FAK)
  Promoter: polyhedrin promoter
  Tag / fusion protein: His6 (N terminal on insert)
  Cloning method: Restriction Enzyme; 5′ cloning site BamHI (not destroyed); 3′ cloning site NotI (not destroyed)
  Sequencing primers: 5′ polyhedrin-fwd,; 3′ SV40pA-R
Resource information
  A portion of this plasmid was derived from a plasmid made by: Gift from Robert Liddington
Terms and licenses: Academic/Nonprofit Terms; Industry Terms: Not Available to Industry
How to cite: pFastBac FAK W266A was a gift from Michael Rosen (Addgene plasmid # 186144 ; http://n2t.net/addgene:186144 ; RRID:Addgene_186144)
